>Addgene plasmid #45575 | pCVL.Active/Repressed TLR (Sce) | depositor full sequence | sequence record 67851 | pCVL.Active/Repressed TLR (Sce) sequence 8155 bps
GACGTCAATGTAGTCTTATGCAATACTCTTGTAGTCTTGCAACATGGTAACGATGAGTTAGCAACATGCC
TTACAAGGAGAGAAAAAGCACCGTGCATGCCGATTGGTGGAAGTAAGGTGGTACGATCGTGCCTTATTAG
GAAGGCAACAGACGGGTCTGACATGGATTGGACGAACCACTGAATTGCCGCATTGCAGAGATATTGTATT
TAAGTGCCTAGCTCGATACATAAACGGGTCTCTCTGGTTAGACCAGATCTGAGCCTGGGAGCTCTCTGGC
TAACTAGGGAACCCACTGCTTAAGCCTCAATAAAGCTTGCCTTGAGTGCTTCAAGTAGTGTGTGCCCGTC
TGTTGTGTGACTCTGGTAACTAGAGATCCCTCAGACCCTTTTAGTCAGTGTGGAAAATCTCTAGCAGTGG
CGCCCGAACAGGGACTTGAAAGCGAAAGGGAAACCAGAGGAGCTCTCTCGACGCAGGACTCGGCTTGCTG
AAGCGCGCACGGCAAGAGGCGAGGGGCGGCGACTGGTGAGTACGCCAAAAATTTTGACTAGCGGAGGCTA
GAAGGAGAGAGATGGGTGCGAGAGCGTCAGTATTAAGCGGGGGAGAATTAGATCGCGATGGGAAAAAATT
CGGTTAAGGCCAGGGGGAAAGAAAAAATATAAATTAAAACATATAGTATGGGCAAGCAGGGAGCTAGAAC
GATTCGCAGTTAATCCTGGCCTGTTAGAAACATCAGAAGGCTGTAGACAAATACTGGGACAGCTACAACC
ATCCCTTCAGACAGGATCAGAAGAACTTAGATCATTATATAATACAGTAGCAACCCTCTATTGTGTGCAT
CAAAGGATAGAGATAAAAGACACCAAGGAAGCTTTAGACAAGATAGAGGAAGAGCAAAACAAAAGTAAGA
CCACCGCACAGCAAGCGGCCCTGATCTTCAGACCTGGAGGAGGAGATATGAGGGACAATTGGAGAAGTGA
ATTATATAAATATAAAGTAGTAAAAATTGAACCATTAGGAGTAGCACCCACCAAGGCAAAGAGAAGAGTG
GTGCAGAGAGAAAAAAGAGCAGTGGGAATAGGAGCTTTGTTCCTTGGGTTCTTGGGAGCAGCAGGAAGCA
CTATGGGCGCAGCGTCAATGACGCTGACGGTACAGGCCAGACAATTATTGTCTGGTATAGTGCAGCAGCA
GAACAATTTGCTGAGGGCTATTGAGGCGCAACAGCATCTGTTGCAACTCACAGTCTGGGGCATCAAGCAG
CTCCAGGCAAGAATCCTGGCTGTGGAAAGATACCTAAAGGATCAACAGCTCCTGGGGATTTGGGGTTGCT
CTGGAAAACTCATTTGCACCACTGCTGTGCCTTGGAATGCTAGTTGGAGTAATGAATCTCTGGAACAGAT
TTGGAATCACACGACCTGGATGGAGTGGGACAGAGAAATTAACAATTACACAAGCTTAATACACTCCTTA
ATTGAAGAATCGCAAAACCAGCAAGAAAAGAATGAACAAGAATTATTGGAATTAGATAAATGGGCAAGTT
TGTGGAATTGGTTTAACATAACAAATTGGCTGTGGTATATAAAATTATTCATAATGATAGTAGGAGGCTT
GGTAGGTTTAAGAATAGTTTTTGCTGTACTTTCTATAGTGAATAGAGTTAGGCAGGGATATTCACCATTA
TCGTTTCAGACCCACCTCCCAACCCCGAGGGGACCCGACAGGCCCGAAGGAATAGAAGAAGAAGGTGGAG
AGAGAGACAGAGACAGATCCATTCGATTAGTGAACGGATCTCGACGGTATCGGTTAACTTTTAAAAGAAA
AGGGGGGATTGGGGGGTACAGTGCAGGGGAAAGAATAGTAGACATAATAGCAACAGACATACAAACTAAA
GAATTACAAAAACAAATTACAAAAATTCAAAATTTTATCGATTACGCGTCACGTGCTAGCTGCAGTAACG
CCATTTTGCAAGGCATGGAAAAATACCAAACCAAGAATAGAGAAGTTCAGATCAAGGGCGGGTACATGAA
AATAGCTAACGTTGGGCCAAACAGGATATCTGCGGTGAGCAGTTTCGGCCCCGGCCCGGGGCCAAGAACA
GATGGTCACCGCAGTTTCGGCCCCGGCCCGAGGCCAAGAACAGATGGTCCCCAGATATGGCCCAACCCTC
AGCAGTTTCTTAAGACCCATCAGATGTTTCCAGGCTCCCCCAAGGACCTGAAATGACCCTGCGCCTTATT
TGAATTAACCAATCAGCCTGCTTCTCGCTTCTGTTCGCGCGCTTCTGCTTCCCGAGCTCTATAAAAGAGC
TCACAACCCCTCACTCGGCGCGCCAGTCCTCCGACAGACTGAGTCGATCGCTTCAGTCAAGATTTAATTA
ACGCCACCATGGCTGAAGGATCCGTCGCCAGGCAGCCTGACCTCTTGACCTGCGACGATGAGCCGATCCA
TATCCCCGGTGCCATCCAACCGCATGGACTGCTGCTCGCCCTCGCCGCCGACATGACGATCGTTGCCGGC
AGCGACAACCTTCCCGAACTCACCGGACTGGCGATCGGCGCCCTGATCGGCCGCTCTGCGGCCGATGTCT
TCGACTCGGAGACGCACAACCGTCTGACGATCGCCTTGGCCGAGCCCGGGGCGGCCGTCGGAGCACCGAT
CACTGTCGGCTTCACGATGCGAAAGGACGCAGGCTTCATCGGCTCCTGGCATCGCCATGATCAGCTCATC
TTCCTCGAGCTCGAGCCTCCCCAGCGGGACGTCGCCGAGCCGCAGGCGTTCTTCCGCCGCACCAACAGCG
CCATCCGCCGCCTGCAGGCCGCCGAAACCTTGGAAAGCGCCTGCGCCGCCGCGGCGCAAGAGGTGCGGAA
GATTACCGGCTTCGATCGGGTGATGATCTATCGCTTCGCCTCCGACTTCAGCGGCGAAGTGATCGCAGAG
GATCGGTGCGCCGAGGTCGAGTCAAAACTAGGCCTGCACTATCCTGCCTCAACCGTGCCGGCGCAGGCCC
GTCGGCTCTATACCATCAACCCGGTACGGATCATTCCCGATATCAATTATCGGCCGGTGCCGGTCACCCC
AGACCTCAATCCGGTCACCGGGCGGCCGATTGATCTTAGCTTCGCCATCCTGCGCAGCGTCTCGCCCGTC
CATCTGGAATTCATGCGCAACATAGGCATGCACGGCACGATGTCGATCTCGATTTTGCGCGGCGAGCGAC
TGTGGGGATTGATCGTTTGCCATCACCGAACGCCGTACTACGTCGATCTCGATGGCCGCCAAGCCTGCGA
GCTAGTCGCCCAGGTTCTGGCCTGGCAGATCGGCGTGATGGAAGAGTCTAGAGAGGGCAGAGGAAGTCTT
CTAACATGCGGTGACGTGGAGGAGAATCCGGGCCCCGTGAGCAAGGGCGAGGAGCTGTTCACCGGGGTGG
TGCCCATCCTGGTCGAGCTGGACGGCGACGTAAACGGCCACAAGTTCAGCGTGTCCGGCGAGGGCGAGGG
CGATGCCACCTACGGCAAGCTGACCCTGAAGTTCATCTGCACCACCGGCAACCTGCAGGTATTACCCTGT
TATCCCTAACTAGTGTGAACCCTGACCTACGGCGTGCAGTGCTTCAGCCGCTACCCCGACCACATGAAGC
AGCACGACTTCTTCAAGTCCGCCATGCCCGAAGGCTACGTCCAGGAGCGCACCATCTTCTTCAAGGACGA
CGGCAACTACAAGACCCGCGCCGAGGTGAAGTTCGAGGGCGACACCCTGGTGAACCGCATCGAGCTGAAG
GGCATCGACTTCAAGGAGGACGGCAACATCCTGGGGCACAAGCTGGAGTACAACTACAACAGCCACAACG
TCTATATCATGGCCGACAAGCAGAAGAACGGCATCAAGGTGAACTTCAAGATCCGCCACAACATCGAGGA
CGGCAGCGTGCAGCTCGCCGACCACTACCAGCAGAACACCCCCATCGGCGACGGCCCCGTGCTGCTGCCC
GACAACCACTACCTGAGCACCCAGTCCGCCCTGAGCAAAGACCCCAACGAGAAGCGCGATCACATGGTCC
TGCTGGAGTTCGTGACCGCCGCCGGGATCACTCTCGGCATGGACGAGCTGTACAAGTAAGGCCGGCCAGC
CACGGCTTCCCCCCTGAGGTGGCCGCTCAGGACGATGGCACCCTGCCCATGAGCTGCGCCCAGGAGAGCG
GCATGGACAGGCACCCCGCCGCTTGCGCCAGCGCTAGGATCAACGTGGGTGAGGGCAGAGGAAGTCTTCT
AACATGCGGTGACGTGGAGGAGAATCCGGGCCCTGTGAGCAAGGGCGAGGAGGATAACTCCGCCATCATC
AAGGAGTTCCTGCGCTTCAAGGTGCACATGGAGGGCTCCGTGAACGGCCACGAGTTCGAGATCGAGGGCG
AGGGCGAGGGCCGCCCCTACGAGGGCACCCAGACCGCCAAGCTGAAGGTGACCAAGGGTGGCCCCCTGCC
CTTCGCCTGGGACATCCTGTCCCCTCAGTTCATGTACGGCTCCAAGGCCTACGTGAAGCACCCCGCCGAC
ATCCCCGACTACTTGAAGCTGTCCTTCCCCGAGGGCTTCAAGTGGGAGCGCGTGATGAACTTCGAGGACG
GCGGCGTGGTGACCGTGACCCAGGACTCCTCTCTGCAGGACGGCGAGTTCATCTACAAGGTGAAGCTGCG
CGGCACCAACTTCCCCTCCGACGGCCCCGTAATGCAGAAGAAGACCATGGGCTGGGAGGCCTCCTCCGAG
CGGATGTACCCCGAGGACGGCGCCCTGAAGGGCGAGATCAAGCAGAGGCTGAAGCTGAAGGACGGCGGCC
ACTACGACGCTGAGGTCAAGACCACCTACAAGGCCAAGAAGCCCGTGCAGCTGCCCGGCGCCTACAACGT
CAACATCAAGTTGGACATCACCTCCCACAACGAGGACTACACCATCGTGGAACAGTACGAACGCGCCGAG
GGCCGCCACTCCACCGGCGGCATGGACGAGCTGTACAAGTGAATGCATTAGTCAATCAACCTCTGGATTA
CAAAATTTGTGAAAGATTGACTGGTATTCTTAACTATGTTGCTCCTTTTACGCTATGTGGATACGCTGCT
TTAATGCCTTTGTATCATGCTATTGCTTCCCGTATGGCTTTCATTTTCTCCTCCTTGTATAAATCCTGGT
TGCTGTCTCTTTATGAGGAGTTGTGGCCCGTTGTCAGGCAACGTGGCGTGGTGTGCACTGTGTTTGCTGA
CGCAACCCCCACTGGTTGGGGCATTGCCACCACCTGTCAGCTCCTTTCCGGGACTTTCGCTTTCCCCCTC
CCTATTGCCACGGCGGAACTCATCGCCGCCTGCCTTGCCCGCTGCTGGACAGGGGCTCGGCTGTTGGGCA
CTGACAATTCCGTGGTGTTGTCGGGGAAGCTGACGTCCTTTCCATGGCTGCTCGCCTGTGTTGCCACCTG
GATTCTGCGCGGGACGTCCTTCTGCTACGTCCCTTCGGCCCTCAATCCAGCGGACCTTCCTTCCCGCGGC
CTGCTGCCGGCTCTGCGGCCTCTTCCGCGTCTTCGCCTTCGCCCTCAGACGAGTCGGATCTCCCTTTGGG
CCGCCTCCCCGCCTGGAATTCGAGCTCGGTACCTTTTTAAAAGAAAAGGGGGGACTGGAAGGGCTAATTC
ACTCCCAACGAAGACAAGATATCATAACTTCGTATAGCATACATTATACGAAGTTATAATTTATTTGTGA
AATTTGTGATGCTATTGCTTTATTTGTAACCATATGTTTATTTGTGAAATTTGTGATGCTATTGCTTTAT
TTGTAACCATTGCTTTTTGCTTGTACTGGGTCTCTCTGGTTAGACCAGATCTGAGCCTGGGAGCTCTCTG
GCTAACTAGGGAACCCACTGCTTAAGCCTCAATAAAGCTTGCCTCGACCAGCCTCGACTGTGCCTTCTAG
TTGCCAGCCATCTGTTGTTTGCCCCTCCCCCGTGCCTTCCTTGACCCTGGAAGGTGCCACTCCCACTGTC
CTTTCCTAATAAAATGAGGAAATTGCATCGCATTGTCTGAGTAGGTGTCATTCTATTCTGGGGGGTGGGG
TGGGGCAGGACAGCAAGGGGGAGGATTGGGAAGACAATAGCAGGCATGCTGGGGATGCGGTGGGCTCTAT
GGCCTGCAGCTGCATTAATGAATCGGCCAACGCGCGGGGAGAGGCGGTTTGCGTATTGGGCGCTCTTCCG
CTTCCTCGCTCACTGACTCGCTGCGCTCGGTCGTTCGGCTGCGGCGAGCGGTATCAGCTCACTCAAAGGC
GGTAATACGGTTATCCACAGAATCAGGGGATAACGCAGGAAAGAACATGTGAGCAAAAGGCCAGCAAAAG
GCCAGGAACCGTAAAAAGGCCGCGTTGCTGGCGTTTTTCCATAGGCTCCGCCCCCCTGACGAGCATCACA
AAAATCGACGCTCAAGTCAGAGGTGGCGAAACCCGACAGGACTATAAAGATACCAGGCGTTTCCCCCTGG
AAGCTCCCTCGTGCGCTCTCCTGTTCCGACCCTGCCGCTTACCGGATACCTGTCCGCCTTTCTCCCTTCG
GGAAGCGTGGCGCTTTCTCATAGCTCACGCTGTAGGTATCTCAGTTCGGTGTAGGTCGTTCGCTCCAAGC
TGGGCTGTGTGCACGAACCCCCCGTTCAGCCCGACCGCTGCGCCTTATCCGGTAACTATCGTCTTGAGTC
CAACCCGGTAAGACACGACTTATCGCCACTGGCAGCAGCCACTGGTAACAGGATTAGCAGAGCGAGGTAT
GTAGGCGGTGCTACAGAGTTCTTGAAGTGGTGGCCTAACTACGGCTACACTAGAAGGACAGTATTTGGTA
TCTGCGCTCTGCTGAAGCCAGTTACCTTCGGAAAAAGAGTTGGTAGCTCTTGATCCGGCAAACAAACCAC
CGCTGGTAGCGGTGGTTTTTTTGTTTGCAAGCAGCAGATTACGCGCAGAAAAAAAGGATCTCAAGAAGAT
CCTTTGATCTTTTCTACGGGGTCTGACGCTCAGTGGAACGAAAACTCACGTTAAGGGATTTTGGTCATGA
GATTATCAAAAAGGATCTTCACCTAGATCCTTTTAAATTAAAAATGAAGTTTTAAATCAATCTAAAGTAT
ATATGAGTAAACTTGGTCTGACAGTTACCAATGCTTAATCAGTGAGGCACCTATCTCAGCGATCTGTCTA
TTTCGTTCATCCATAGTTGCCTGACTCCCCGTCGTGTAGATAACTACGATACGGGAGGGCTTACCATCTG
GCCCCAGTGCTGCAATGATACCGCGAGACCCACGCTCACCGGCTCCAGATTTATCAGCAATAAACCAGCC
AGCCGGAAGGGCCGAGCGCAGAAGTGGTCCTGCAACTTTATCCGCCTCCATCCAGTCTATTAATTGTTGC
CGGGAAGCTAGAGTAAGTAGTTCGCCAGTTAATAGTTTGCGCAACGTTGTTGCCATTGCTACAGGCATCG
TGGTGTCACGCTCGTCGTTTGGTATGGCTTCATTCAGCTCCGGTTCCCAACGATCAAGGCGAGTTACATG
ATCCCCCATGTTGTGCAAAAAAGCGGTTAGCTCCTTCGGTCCTCCGATCGTTGTCAGAAGTAAGTTGGCC
GCAGTGTTATCACTCATGGTTATGGCAGCACTGCATAATTCTCTTACTGTCATGCCATCCGTAAGATGCT
TTTCTGTGACTGGTGAGTACTCAACCAAGTCATTCTGAGAATAGTGTATGCGGCGACCGAGTTGCTCTTG
CCCGGCGTCAATACGGGATAATACCGCGCCACATAGCAGAACTTTAAAAGTGCTCATCATTGGAAAACGT
TCTTCGGGGCGAAAACTCTCAAGGATCTTACCGCTGTTGAGATCCAGTTCGATGTAACCCACTCGTGCAC
CCAACTGATCTTCAGCATCTTTTACTTTCACCAGCGTTTCTGGGTGAGCAAAAACAGGAAGGCAAAATGC
CGCAAAAAAGGGAATAAGGGCGACACGGAAATGTTGAATACTCATACTCTTCCTTTTTCAATATTATTGA
AGCATTTATCAGGGTTATTGTCTCATGAGCGGATACATATTTGAATGTATTTAGAAAAATAAACAAATAG
GGGTTCCGCGCACATTTCCCCGAAAAGTGCCACCT
Features (pLannotate 1.2.2; 24 found; start..end, strand, type, name):
      9..235     +  promoter       RSV promoter: Rous sarcoma virus enhancer/promoter
    236..416     +  LTR            5' LTR (truncated): truncated 5' long terminal repeat (LTR) from HIV-1
    463..588     +  misc_feature   HIV-1 Ψ: packaging signal of human immunodeficiency virus type 1
    572..910     +  CDS            HIV-1 gag (fragment): gag protein from human immunodeficiency virus 1; gag
   1080..1313    +  misc_feature   RRE: The Rev response element (RRE) of HIV-1 allows for Rev-dependent mRNA export from the nucleus to the cytoplasm.
   1690..1790    +  CDS            Rev (fragment): human immunodeficiency virus 1 (HIV-1) Rev protein; rev; enhances nuclear export of unspliced and incompletely spliced viral mRNAs
   1809..1926    +  misc_feature   cPPT/CTS: central polypurine tract and central termination sequence of HIV-1
   1955..2356    +  promoter       SFFV promoter: spleen focus-forming virus long terminal repeat (LTR) promoter
   2389..3336    +  CDS            iRFP713: iRFP713 is a basic (constitutively fluorescent) near ir fluorescent protein published in 2011, derived from Rhodopseudomonas palustris. It has low acid sensitivity. It requires the cofactor biliverdin for fluorescence.
   3397..4208    +  CDS            d1EGFP (fragment): EGFP destabilized by fusion to a mutated version of residues 422-461 of mouse ornithine decarboxylase, giving an in vivo half-life of ~1 hour mammalian codon-optimized
   4305..5010    +  CDS            mCherry (fragment): monomeric derivative of DsRed fluorescent protein (Shaner et al., 2004) mammalian codon-optimized
   5024..5612    +  misc_feature   WPRE: woodchuck hepatitis virus posttranscriptional regulatory element
   5616..5633    +  misc_feature   MCS (fragment): pUC18/19 multiple cloning site
   5635..5654    +  misc_feature   cPPT/CTS (fragment): central polypurine tract and central termination sequence of HIV-1
   5656..5690    +  LTR            3' LTR (ΔU3) (fragment): self-inactivating 3' long terminal repeat (LTR) from HIV-1
   5694..5727    +  protein_bind   loxP: Cre-mediated recombination occurs in the 8-bp core sequence (GCATACAT). Cre recombinase
   5730..5773    -  polyA_signal   SV40 poly(A) signal (fragment): SV40 polyadenylation signal
   5777..5821    -  polyA_signal   SV40 poly(A) signal (fragment): SV40 polyadenylation signal
   5837..5897    +  ncRNA          mir-TAR: Accession: RF00250 - Trans-activation response element (TAR)
   5938..6162    +  polyA_signal   bGH poly(A) signal: bovine growth hormone polyadenylation signal
   6167..6223    -  CDS            lacI (fragment): lac repressor; lacI; The lac repressor binds to the lac operator to inhibit transcription in E. coli. This inhibition can be relieved by adding lactose or isopropyl-β-D-thiogalactopyranoside (IPTG).
   6406..6994    -  rep_origin     ori: high-copy-number ColE1/pMB1/pBR322/pUC origin of replication
   7165..8025    -  CDS            AmpR: β-lactamase; bla; confers resistance to ampicillin, carbenicillin, and related antibiotics
   8026..8130    -  promoter       AmpR promoter: bla
