[The description below was written by a language model from this plasmid's Addgene catalogue record and pLannotate feature annotations shown in this document.]
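Description:
pCVL.Active/Repressed TLR (Sce) is an 8,155 bp third-generation-style, self-inactivating lentiviral transfer plasmid built on the pCVL backbone. It carries a "Traffic Light Reporter" for reading out DNA repair outcomes at an I-SceI nuclease-induced break in mammalian cells. It is propagated in E. coli through a high-copy ColE1/pUC origin and selected with ampicillin (AmpR with its bla promoter). The viral framework consists of an RSV promoter fused to a truncated HIV-1 5' LTR, the Ψ packaging signal with a gag fragment, the RRE for Rev-dependent export, and a cPPT/CTS. Downstream of the cargo are a WPRE and a ΔU3 3' LTR region, annotated only in fragments and containing a loxP site, followed by a bGH polyadenylation signal.

The payload is a single SFFV promoter-driven open reading frame. It begins with the near-infrared protein iRFP713, which the record lists as an N-terminal fusion partner joined through a T2A peptide to an eGFP sequence interrupted by an embedded I-SceI target site. This is followed by mCherry placed in the +3 reading frame. pLannotate labels the GFP segment as a destabilised d1EGFP fragment, whereas the catalogue simply calls it eGFP. In the usual Traffic Light Reporter logic, the disrupted GFP is non-fluorescent until a break at the target site is repaired by homology-directed repair from a donor template. Mutagenic end joining that shifts the frame appropriately instead brings mCherry into frame. The upstream iRFP presumably reports whether the integrated locus is transcriptionally active, consistent with the "Active/Repressed" name, although the record does not explain this explicitly. The associated publication title indicates use as a fluorescent genome editing reporter for monitoring repair pathway choice at endonuclease-induced breaks.
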