Addgene plasmid #45575: pCVL.Active/Repressed TLR (Sce)
Purpose: Codes for the Active/Repressed TLR with the target site for I-Sce I nuclease
Depositing lab: Andrew Scharenberg. Depositing organization: Seattle Children's Hospital and Research Institute. Publication: Novel fluorescent genome editing reporters for monitoring DNA repair pathway utilization at endonuclease-induced breaks. Kuhar R, Gwiazda KS, Humbert O, Mandt T, Pangallo J, Brault M, Khan I, Maizels N, Rawlings DJ, Scharenberg AM, Certo MT. Nucleic Acids Res. 2013 Oct 10. 10.1093/nar/gkt872 PubMed 24121685.
Backbone
  Vector backbone: pCVL
  Backbone size w/o insert (bp): 4483
  Total vector size (bp): 8155
  Vector type: Mammalian Expression, Bacterial Expression, Lentiviral
Growth in bacteria
  Bacterial resistance: Ampicillin, 100 μg/mL
  Growth temperature: 37°C
  Growth strain: NEB Stable
  Copy number: High Copy
Gene/Insert 1
  Gene/Insert name: eGFP with I-Sce I TS
  Species: H. sapiens (human)
  Insert size (bp): 759
  Mutation: embedded I-Sce I TS from 163-185
  Promoter: SFFV
  Tag / fusion protein: iRFP (N terminal on insert); T2A dislinker (N terminal on insert)
  Cloning method: Unknown
  Sequencing primers: 5′ SFFVpro-F (CTTCTGCTTCCCGAGCTCTA); 3′ mCherry-R
Gene/Insert 2
  Gene/Insert name: +3 mCherry
  Insert size (bp): 708
  Cloning method: Unknown
  Sequencing primers: 5′ EGFP-C; 3′ WPRE-R
Terms and licenses: Academic/Nonprofit Terms; Industry Terms: Not Available to Industry
How to cite: pCVL.Active/Repressed TLR (Sce) was a gift from Andrew Scharenberg (Addgene plasmid # 45575 ; http://n2t.net/addgene:45575 ; RRID:Addgene_45575)
