>Addgene plasmid #45575 | pCVL.Active/Repressed TLR (Sce) | addgene partial sequence | sequence record 69261 | mCherry-R 5'-TTGGTCACCTTCAGCTTGG-3'
TAGGGGCGGCCCTCGCCCTCGCCCTCGATCTCGAACTCGTGGCCGTTCACGGAGCCCTCCATGTGCACCT
TGAAGCGCAGGAACTCCTTGATGATGGCGGAGTTATCCTCCTCGCCCTTGCTCACAGGGCCCGGATTCTC
CTCCACGTCACCGCATGTTAGAAGACTTCCTCTGCCCTCACCCACGTTGATCCTAGCGCTGGCGCAAGCG
GCGGGGTGCCTGTCCATGCCGCTCTCCTGGGCGCAGCTCATGGGCAGGGTGCCATCGTCCTGAGCGGCCA
CCTCAGGGGGGAAGCCGTGGCTGGCCGGCCTTACTTGTACAGCTCGTCCATGCCGAGAGTGATCCCGGCG
GCGGTCACGAACTCCAGCAGGACCATGTGATCGCGCTTCTCGTTGGGGTCTTTGCTCAGGGCGGACTGGG
TGCTCAGGTAGTGGTTGTCGGGCAGCAGCACGGGGCCGTCGCCGATGGGGGTGTTCTGCTGGTAGTGGTC
GGCGAGCTGCACGCTGCCGTCCTCGATGTTGTGGCGGATCTTGAAGTTCACCTTGATGCCGTTCTTCTGC
TTGTCGGCCATGATATAGACGTTGTGGCTGTTGTAGTTGTACTCCAGCTTGTGCCCCAGGATGTTGCCGT
CCTCCTTGAAGTCGATGCCCTTCAGCTCGATGCGGTTCACCAGGGTGTCGCCCTCGAACTTCACCTCGGC
GCGGGTCTTGTAGTTGCCGTCGTCCTTGAAGAAGATGGTGCGCTCCTGGACGTAGCCTTCGGGCATGGCG
GACTTGAAGAAGTCGTGCTGCTTCATGTGGTCGGGGTAGCGGCTGAAGCACTGCACGCCGTAGGTCAGGG
TTCACACTAGTTAGGGATAACAGGGTAATACCTGCAGGTTGCCGGTGGTGCAGATGAACTTCAGGGTCAG
CTTG
