>Addgene plasmid #45575 | pCVL.Active/Repressed TLR (Sce) | addgene partial sequence | sequence record 69653 | SFFVpro-F 5'-CTTCTGCTTCCCGAGCTCTA-3'
CCCCTCACTCGGCGCGCCAGTCCTCCGACAGACTGAGTCGATCGCTTCAGTCAAGATTTAATTAACGCCA
CCATGGCTGAAGGATCCGTCGCCAGGCAGCCTGACCTCTTGACCTGCGACGATGAGCCGATCCATATCCC
CGGTGCCATCCAACCGCATGGACTGCTGCTCGCCCTCGCCGCCGACATGACGATCGTTGCCGGCAGCGAC
AACCTTCCCGAACTCACCGGACTGGCGATCGGCGCCCTGATCGGCCGCTCTGCGGCCGATGTCTTCGACT
CGGAGACGCACAACCGTCTGACGATCGCCTTGGCCGAGCCCGGGGCGGCCGTCGGAGCACCGATCACTGT
CGGCTTCACGATGCGAAAGGACGCAGGCTTCATCGGCTCCTGGCATCGCCATGATCAGCTCATCTTCCTC
GAGCTCGAGCCTCCCCAGCGGGACGTCGCCGAGCCGCAGGCGTTCTTCCGCCGCACCAACAGCGCCATCC
GCCGCCTGCAGGCCGCCGAAACCTTGGAAAGCGCCTGCGCCGCCGCGGCGCAAGAGGTGCGGAAGATTAC
CGGCTTCGATCGGGTGATGATCTATCGCTTCGCCTCCGACTTCAGCGGCGAAGTGATCGCAGAGGATCGG
TGCGCCGAGGTCGAGTCAAAACTAGGCCTGCACTATCCTGCCTCAACCGTGCCGGCGCAGGCCCGTCGGC
TCTATACCATCAACCCGGTACGGATCATTCCCGATATCAATTATCGGCCGGTGCCGGTCACCCCAGACCT
CAATCCGGTCACCGGGCGGCCGATTGATCTTAGCTTCGCCATCCTGCGCAGCGTCTCGCCCGTCCATCTG
GAATTCATGCGCAACATAGGCATGCACGGCACGATGTCGATCTCGATTTTGCGCGGCGAGCGACTGTGGG
GATTGATCGTTTGCCATCACCGAACGCCGTACTACGTCGATCTCGATGGCCGCCAAGCCTGCGAGCTAGT
CGCCCAGGTTCTGGCCTGGCAGATCGGCGTGATGGAAGAGTCTAGAGAGGGCAGAGGAAGTCTTCTAACA
TGCGGTGACGTGGAGGAGAATCCGGGCCCCGTG
