>Addgene plasmid #45575 | pCVL.Active/Repressed TLR (Sce) | addgene partial sequence | sequence record 69654 | WPRE-R 5'-CATAGCGTAAAAGGAGCAACA-3'
CAGTCAATCTTTCACAAATTTTGTAATCCAGAGGTTGATTGACTAATGCATTCACTTGTACAGCTCGTCC
ATGCCGCCGGTGGAGTGGCGGCCCTCGGCGCGTTCGTACTGTTCCACGATGGTGTAGTCCTCGTTGTGGG
AGGTGATGTCCAACTTGATGTTGACGTTGTAGGCGCCGGGCAGCTGCACGGGCTTCTTGGCCTTGTAGGT
GGTCTTGACCTCAGCGTCGTAGTGGCCGCCGTCCTTCAGCTTCAGCCTCTGCTTGATCTCGCCCTTCAGG
GCGCCGTCCTCGGGGTACATCCGCTCGGAGGAGGCCTCCCAGCCCATGGTCTTCTTCTGCATTACGGGGC
CGTCGGAGGGGAAGTTGGTGCCGCGCAGCTTCACCTTGTAGATGAACTCGCCGTCCTGCAGAGAGGAGTC
CTGGGTCACGGTCACCACGCCGCCGTCCTCGAAGTTCATCACGCGCTCCCACTTGAAGCCCTCGGGGAAG
GACAGCTTCAAGTAGTCGGGGATGTCGGCGGGGTGCTTCACGTAGGCCTTGGAGCCGTACATGAACTGAG
GGGACAGGATGTCCCAGGCGAAGGGCAGGGGGCCACCCTTGGTCACCTTCAGCTTGGCGGTCTGGGTGCC
CTCGTAGGGGCGGCCCTCGCCCTCGCCCTCGATCTCGAACTCGTGGCCGTTCACGGAGCCCTCCATGTGC
ACCTTGAAGCGCAGGAACTCCTTGATGATGGCGGAGTTATCCTCCTCGCCCTTGCTCACAGGGCCCGGAT
TCTCCTCCACGTCACCGCATGTTAGAAGACTTCCTCTGCCCTCACCCACGTTGATCCTAGCGCTGGCGCA
AGCGGCGGGGTGCCTGTCCATGCCGCTCTCCTGGGCGCAGCTCATGGGCAGGGTGCCATCGTCCTGAGCG
GCCACCTCAGGGGGGAAGCCGTGGCTGGCCGGCCTTACTTGTACAGCTCGTCCATGCCGAGAGTGATCCC
GGCGGCGGTCACGAACTCCAGCAGGACCATGTGATCGCGCTTCTCGTTGGGGTCTTTGCTCAGGGCGGAC
TGGGTGCTCAGGTAGTGGT
