>Addgene plasmid #45575 | pCVL.Active/Repressed TLR (Sce) | addgene partial sequence | sequence record 129505 | EXFP-R 5'-GTCTTGTAGTTGCCGTCGTC-3'
GTGCGCTCCTGGACGTAGCCTTCGGGCATGGCGGACTTGAAGAAGTCGTGCTGCTTCATGTGGTCGGGGT
AGCGGCTGAAGCACTGCACGCCGTAGGTCAGGGTTCACACTAGTTAGGGATAACAGGGTAATACCTGCAG
GTTGCCGGTGGTGCAGATGAACTTCAGGGTCAGCTTGCCGTAGGTGGCATCGCCCTCGCCCTCGCCGGAC
ACGCTGAACTTGTGGCCGTTTACGTCGCCGTCCAGCTCGACCAGGATGGGCACCACCCCGGTGAACAGCT
CCTCGCCCTTGCTCACGGGGCCCGGATTCTCCTCCACGTCACCGCATGTTAGAAGACTTCCTCTGCCCTC
TCTAGACTCTTCCATCACGCCGATCTGCCAGGCCAGAACCTGGGCGACTAGCTCGCAGGCTTGGCGGCCA
TCGAGATCGACGTAGTACGGCGTTCGGTGATGGCAAACGATCAATCCCCACAGTCGCTCGCCGCGCAAAA
TCGAGATCGACATCGTGCCGTGCATGCCTATGTTGCGCATGAATTCCAGATGGACGGGCGAGACGCTGCG
CAGGATGGCGAAGCTAAGATCAATCGGCCGCCCGGTGACCGGATTGAGGTCTGGGGTGACCGGCACCGGC
CGATAATTGATATCGGGAATGATCCGTACCGGGTTGATGGTATAGAGCCGACGGGCCTGCGCCGGCACGG
TTGAGGCAGGATAGTGCAGGCCTAGTTTTGACTCGACCTCGGCGCACCGATCCTCTGCGATCACTTCGCC
GCTGAAGTCGGAGGCGAAGCGATAGATCATCACCCGATCGAAGCCGGTAATCTTCCGCACCTCTTGCGCC
GCGGCGGCGCAGGCGCTTTCCAAGGTTTCGGCGGCCTGCAGGCGGCGGATGGCGCTGTTGGTGCGGCGGA
AGAACGCCTGCGGCTCGGCGACGTCCCGCTGGGGAGGCTCGAGCTCGAGGAAGATGAGCTGATCATGGCG
ATGCCAGGAGCCGATGAAGCCTGCGTCCTTTCGCATCGTGAAGCCGACAGTGATCGGTGCTCCGACGGCC
GCCCCGGGCTCGGCCAAGGCGA
